Addgene plasmid #187709: pET28a(+)-NEDD4L_W3-W4-HECT (492)
Purpose: Express his-tagged NEDD4L W3-W4-HECT in bacterial cells
Depositing lab: Sandra Gabelli. Depositing organization: Johns Hopkins University and School of Medicine. Publication: NEDD4L intramolecular interactions regulate its auto and substrate Na(V)1.5 ubiquitination. Wright KM, Nathan S, Jiang H, Xia W, Kim H, Chakouri N, Nwafor JN, Fossier L, Srinivasan L, Chen Z, Boronina T, Post J, Paul S, Cole RN, Ben-Johny M, Cole PA, Gabelli SB. J Biol Chem. 2024 Mar;300(3):105715. doi: 10.1016/j.jbc.2024.105715. Epub 2024 Feb 2. PubMed 38309503.
Backbone
  Vector backbone: pET28a(+)
  Vector type: Bacterial Expression
Growth in bacteria
  Bacterial resistance: Kanamycin, 50 μg/mL
  Growth temperature: 37°C
  Growth strain: DH5alpha
  Copy number: Low Copy
Gene/Insert
  Gene/Insert name: NEDD4L residues 492-975 (alt name: Q96PU5)
  Species: H. sapiens (human)
  Insert size (bp): 1452
  Mutation: deletion of residues 1-491
  Entrez Gene: NEDD4L (a.k.a. NEDD4-2, NEDD4.2, PVNH7, RSP5, hNEDD4-2)
  Tag / fusion protein: His-HRV 3C site (N terminal on insert)
  Cloning method: Restriction Enzyme; 5′ cloning site unknown (unknown if destroyed)
Terms and licenses: Academic/Nonprofit Terms; Industry Terms: Not Available to Industry
How to cite: pET28a(+)-NEDD4L_W3-W4-HECT (492) was a gift from Sandra Gabelli (Addgene plasmid # 187709 ; http://n2t.net/addgene:187709 ; RRID:Addgene_187709)
