[The description below was written by a language model from this plasmid's Addgene catalogue record and pLannotate feature annotations shown in this document.]
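Description:
pET28a(+)-NEDD4L_W3-W4-HECT (492) is a bacterial expression plasmid built on the pET28a(+) backbone for producing a truncated form of the human E3 ubiquitin ligase NEDD4L in E. coli. It is selected with kanamycin through an aminoglycoside phosphotransferase (KanR) gene and replicates from a ColE1/pBR322-type origin. The neighbouring rop gene and bom region fit the low copy number listed in the record. An f1 origin is also present, and the short tetracycline-resistance and AmpR promoter fragments in the annotation appear to be non-functional backbone remnants.

The insert is a 1,452 bp fragment encoding NEDD4L residues 492–975, with residues 1–491 deleted. As the name indicates, this leaves the third and fourth WW domains and the catalytic HECT domain, which accepts ubiquitin from an E2 enzyme as a thioester and transfers it to substrates. Expression is driven by a T7 promoter followed by a lac operator and the phage T7 gene 10 ribosome binding site, and a T7 terminator lies downstream. The plasmid-borne lacI gene supplies repressor, so transcription needs a host providing T7 RNA polymerase and is induced with IPTG. The protein carries an N-terminal His tag followed by an HRV 3C protease site, allowing metal-affinity purification and then tag removal. The 3C site is listed in the catalogue but is not separately annotated in the feature table. A second His-tag sequence lies downstream of the insert, as in the parent vector, but the record does not say whether it is translated. The associated study concerns NEDD4L intramolecular interactions that regulate its auto-ubiquitination and its ubiquitination of the sodium channel NaV1.5, which suggests use as a source of recombinant protein for biochemical work.
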