Features (pLannotate 1.2.2; 20 found; start..end, strand, type, name):
      1..429     +  rep_origin     f1 ori (sequence partly withheld): f1 bacteriophage origin of replication; arrow indicates direction of (+) strand synthesis
    482..539     +  promoter       AmpR promoter (fragment): bla
    548..1363    -  CDS            KanR: aminoglycoside phosphotransferase; aph(3')-Ia; confers resistance to kanamycin in bacteria or G418 (Geneticin®) in eukaryotes
   1485..2073    +  rep_origin     ori: high-copy-number ColE1/pMB1/pBR322/pUC origin of replication
   2259..2398    -  misc_feature   bom: basis of mobility region from pBR322
   2500..2691    -  CDS            rop: Rop protein, which maintains plasmids at low copy number; rop
   2708..3088    +  CDS            YPB1_ECOLX: Protein predicted: Swiss-Prot protein existence level 4. From Escherichia coli.
   3160..3451    -  CDS            TcR (fragment): tetracycline efflux protein; tet; confers resistance to tetracycline
   3466..3487    -  protein_bind   CAP binding site: CAP binding activates transcription in the presence of cAMP. E. coli catabolite activator protein
   3500..4582    -  CDS            lacI: lac repressor; lacI; The lac repressor binds to the lac operator to inhibit transcription in E. coli. This inhibition can be relieved by adding lactose or isopropyl-β-D-thiogalactopyranoside (IPTG).
   4583..4660    -  promoter       lacI promoter: lacI
   4668..4947    -  CDS            TcR (fragment): tetracycline efflux protein; tet; confers resistance to tetracycline
   4969..4987    +  promoter       T7 promoter: promoter for bacteriophage T7 RNA polymerase
   4988..5012    +  protein_bind   lac operator: The lac repressor binds to the lac operator to inhibit transcription in E. coli. This inhibition can be relieved by adding lactose or isopropyl-β-D-thiogalactopyranoside (IPTG). lac repressor encoded by lacI
   5027..5049    +  RBS            RBS: efficient ribosome binding site from bacteriophage T7 gene 10 (Olins and Rangwala, 1989)
   5062..5079    +  CDS            9xHis (fragment): 9xHis affinity tag
   5107..6558    +  CDS            NEDD4L (fragment): NED4L_HUMAN - Also known as KIAA0439, NEDL3. Experimental evidence at protein level: Swiss-Prot protein existence level 1. E3 ubiquitin-protein ligase which accepts ubiquitin from an E2 ubiquitin-conjugating enzyme in the form of a thioester and then directly transfers the ubiquitin to targeted substrates. Inhibits TGF- beta signaling by triggering SMAD2 and TGFBR1 ubiquitination and proteasome-dependent degradation. Promotes ubiquitination and internalization of various plasma membrane channels such as ENaC, SCN2A/Nav1.2, SCN3A/Nav1.3, SCN5A/Nav1.5, SCN9A/Nav1.7, SCN10A/Nav1.8, KCNA3/Kv1.3, K
   6577..6594    +  CDS            9xHis (fragment): 9xHis affinity tag
   6604..6653    +  CDS            SET1 (fragment): solubility-enhancement tag derived from T7 phage gene 10B
   6661..6708    +  terminator     T7 terminator: transcription terminator for bacteriophage T7 RNA polymerase
>Addgene plasmid #187709 | pET28a(+)-NEDD4L_W3-W4-HECT (492) | addgene full sequence | sequence record 372458 | Addgene NGS Result
[124 nt withheld, positions 1-124]
C
[91 nt withheld, positions 126-216]
A
[49 nt withheld, positions 218-266]
CCTTTGACGTTGGAGTCCACGTTCTTT
[37 nt withheld, positions 294-330]
ACCCTATCTCGGTCTATTCTTTTGATTTATAAGGGATTTTGCCGATTTCGGCCTATTGGTTAAAAAATGA
GCTGATTTAACAAAAATTTAACGCGAATTTTAACAAAATATTAACGCTTACAATTTAGGTGGCACTTTTC
GGGGAAATGTGCGCGGAACCCCTATTTGTTTATTTTTCTAAATACATTCAAATATGTATCCGCTCATGAA
TTAATTCTTAGAAAAACTCATCGAGCATCAAATGAAACTGCAATTTATTCATATCAGGATTATCAATACC
ATATTTTTGAAAAAGCCGTTTCTGTAATGAAGGAGAAAACTCACCGAGGCAGTTCCATAGGATGGCAAGA
TCCTGGTATCGGTCTGCGATTCCGACTCGTCCAACATCAATACAACCTATTAATTTCCCCTCGTCAAAAA
TAAGGTTATCAAGTGAGAAATCACCATGAGTGACGACTGAATCCGGTGAGAATGGCAAAAGTTTATGCAT
TTCTTTCCAGACTTGTTCAACAGGCCAGCCATTACGCTCGTCATCAAAATCACTCGCATCAACCAAACCG
TTATTCATTCGTGATTGCGCCTGAGCGAGACGAAATACGCGATCGCTGTTAAAAGGACAATTACAAACAG
GAATCGAATGCAACCGGCGCAGGAACACTGCCAGCGCATCAACAATATTTTCACCTGAATCAGGATATTC
TTCTAATACCTGGAATGCTGTTTTCCCGGGGATCGCAGTGGTGAGTAACCATGCATCATCAGGAGTACGG
ATAAAATGCTTGATGGTCGGAAGAGGCATAAATTCCGTCAGCCAGTTTAGTCTGACCATCTCATCTGTAA
CATCATTGGCAACGCTACCTTTGCCATGTTTCAGAAACAACTCTGGCGCATCGGGCTTCCCATACAATCG
ATAGATTGTCGCACCTGATTGCCCGACATTATCGCGAGCCCATTTATACCCATATAAATCAGCATCCATG
TTGGAATTTAATCGCGGCCTAGAGCAAGACGTTTCCCGTTGAATATGGCTCATAACACCCCTTGTATTAC
TGTTTATGTAAGCAGACAGTTTTATTGTTCATGACCAAAATCCCTTAACGTGAGTTTTCGTTCCACTGAG
CGTCAGACCCCGTAGAAAAGATCAAAGGATCTTCTTGAGATCCTTTTTTTCTGCGCGTAATCTGCTGCTT
GCAAACAAAAAAACCACCGCTACCAGCGGTGGTTTGTTTGCCGGATCAAGAGCTACCAACTCTTTTTCCG
AAGGTAACTGGCTTCAGCAGAGCGCAGATACCAAATACTGTCCTTCTAGTGTAGCCGTAGTTAGGCCACC
ACTTCAAGAACTCTGTAGCACCGCCTACATACCTCGCTCTGCTAATCCTGTTACCAGTGGCTGCTGCCAG
TGGCGATAAGTCGTGTCTTACCGGGTTGGACTCAAGACGATAGTTACCGGATAAGGCGCAGCGGTCGGGC
TGAACGGGGGGTTCGTGCACACAGCCCAGCTTGGAGCGAACGACCTACACCGAACTGAGATACCTACAGC
GTGAGCTATGAGAAAGCGCCACGCTTCCCGAAGGGAGAAAGGCGGACAGGTATCCGGTAAGCGGCAGGGT
CGGAACAGGAGAGCGCACGAGGGAGCTTCCAGGGGGAAACGCCTGGTATCTTTATAGTCCTGTCGGGTTT
CGCCACCTCTGACTTGAGCGTCGATTTTTGTGATGCTCGTCAGGGGGGCGGAGCCTATGGAAAAACGCCA
GCAACGCGGCCTTTTTACGGTTCCTGGCCTTTTGCTGGCCTTTTGCTCACATGTTCTTTCCTGCGTTATC
CCCTGATTCTGTGGATAACCGTATTACCGCCTTTGAGTGAGCTGATACCGCTCGCCGCAGCCGAACGACC
GAGCGCAGCGAGTCAGTGAGCGAGGAAGCGGAAGAGCGCCTGATGCGGTATTTTCTCCTTACGCATCTGT
GCGGTATTTCACACCGCAATGGTGCACTCTCAGTACAATCTGCTCTGATGCCGCATAGTTAAGCCAGTAT
ACACTCCGCTATCGCTACGTGACTGGGTCATGGCTGCGCCCCGACACCCGCCAACACCCGCTGACGCGCC
CTGACGGGCTTGTCTGCTCCCGGCATCCGCTTACAGACAAGCTGTGACCGTCTCCGGGAGCTGCATGTGT
CAGAGGTTTTCACCGTCATCACCGAAACGCGCGAGGCAGCTGCGGTAAAGCTCATCAGCGTGGTCGTGAA
GCGATTCACAGATGTCTGCCTGTTCATCCGCGTCCAGCTCGTTGAGTTTCTCCAGAAGCGTTAATGTCTG
GCTTCTGATAAAGCGGGCCATGTTAAGGGCGGTTTTTTCCTGTTTGGTCACTGATGCCTCCGTGTAAGGG
GGATTTCTGTTCATGGGGGTAATGATACCGATGAAACGAGAGAGGATGCTCACGATACGGGTTACTGATG
ATGAACATGCCCGGTTACTGGAACGTTGTGAGGGTAAACAACTGGCGGTATGGATGCGGCGGGACCAGAG
AAAAATCACTCAGGGTCAATGCCAGCGCTTCGTTAATACAGATGTAGGTGTTCCACAGGGTAGCCAGCAG
CATCCTGCGATGCAGATCCGGAACATAATGGTGCAGGGCGCTGACTTCCGCGTTTCCAGACTTTACGAAA
CACGGAAACCGAAGACCATTCATGTTGTTGCTCAGGTCGCAGACGTTTTGCAGCAGCAGTCGCTTCACGT
TCGCTCGCGTATCGGTGATTCATTCTGCTAACCAGTAAGGCAACCCCGCCAGCCTAGCCGGGTCCTCAAC
GACAGGAGCACGATCATGCGCACCCGTGGGGCCGCCATGCCGGCGATAATGGCCTGCTTCTCGCCGAAAC
GTTTGGTGGCGGGACCAGTGACGAAGGCTTGAGCGAGGGCGTGCAAGATTCCGAATACCGCAAGCGACAG
GCCGATCATCGTCGCGCTCCAGCGAAAGCGGTCCTCGCCGAAAATGACCCAGAGCGCTGCCGGCACCTGT
CCTACGAGTTGCATGATAAAGAAGACAGTCATAAGTGCGGCGACGATAGTCATGCCCCGCGCCCACCGGA
AGGAGCTGACTGGGTTGAAGGCTCTCAAGGGCATCGGTCGAGATCCCGGTGCCTAATGAGTGAGCTAACT
TACATTAATTGCGTTGCGCTCACTGCCCGCTTTCCAGTCGGGAAACCTGTCGTGCCAGCTGCATTAATGA
ATCGGCCAACGCGCGGGGAGAGGCGGTTTGCGTATTGGGCGCCAGGGTGGTTTTTCTTTTCACCAGTGAG
ACGGGCAACAGCTGATTGCCCTTCACCGCCTGGCCCTGAGAGAGTTGCAGCAAGCGGTCCACGCTGGTTT
GCCCCAGCAGGCGAAAATCCTGTTTGATGGTGGTTAACGGCGGGATATAACATGAGCTGTCTTCGGTATC
GTCGTATCCCACTACCGAGATATCCGCACCAACGCGCAGCCCGGACTCGGTAATGGCGCGCATTGCGCCC
AGCGCCATCTGATCGTTGGCAACCAGCATCGCAGTGGGAACGATGCCCTCATTCAGCATTTGCATGGTTT
GTTGAAAACCGGACATGGCACTCCAGTCGCCTTCCCGTTCCGCTATCGGCTGAATTTGATTGCGAGTGAG
ATATTTATGCCAGCCAGCCAGACGCAGACGCGCCGAGACAGAACTTAATGGGCCCGCTAACAGCGCGATT
TGCTGGTGACCCAATGCGACCAGATGCTCCACGCCCAGTCGCGTACCGTCTTCATGGGAGAAAATAATAC
TGTTGATGGGTGTCTGGTCAGAGACATCAAGAAATAACGCCGGAACATTAGTGCAGGCAGCTTCCACAGC
AATGGCATCCTGGTCATCCAGCGGATAGTTAATGATCAGCCCACTGACGCGTTGCGCGAGAAGATTGTGC
ACCGCCGCTTTACAGGCTTCGACGCCGCTTCGTTCTACCATCGACACCACCACGCTGGCACCCAGTTGAT
CGGCGCGAGATTTAATCGCCGCGACAATTTGCGACGGCGCGTGCAGGGCCAGACTGGAGGTGGCAACGCC
AATCAGCAACGACTGTTTGCCCGCCAGTTGTTGTGCCACGCGGTTGGGAATGTAATTCAGCTCCGCCATC
GCCGCTTCCACTTTTTCCCGCGTTTTCGCAGAAACGTGGCTGGCCTGGTTCACCACGCGGGAAACGGTCT
GATAAGAGACACCGGCATACTCTGCGACATCGTATAACGTTACTGGTTTCACATTCACCACCCTGAATTG
ACTCTCTTCCGGGCGCTATCATGCCATACCGCGAAAGGTTTTGCGCCATTCGATGGTGTCCGGGATCTCG
ACGCTCTCCCTTATGCGACTCCTGCATTAGGAAGCAGCCCAGTAGTAGGTTGAGGCCGTTGAGCACCGCC
GCCGCAAGGAATGGTGCATGCAAGGAGATGGCGCCCAACAGTCCCCCGGCCACGGGGCCTGCCACCATAC
CCACGCCGAAACAAGCGCTCATGAGCCCGAAGTGGCGAGCCCGATCTTCCCCATCGGTGATGTCGGCGAT
ATAGGCGCCAGCAACCGCACCTGTGGCGCCGGTGATGCCGGCCACGATGCGTCCGGCGTAGAGGATCGAG
ATCTCGATCCCGCGAAATTAATACGACTCACTATAGGGGAATTGTGAGCGGATAACAATTCCCCTCTAGA
AATAATTTTGTTTAACTTTAAGAAGGAGATATACCATGGGGCACCACCACCACCACCACGGCCTGGAGGT
GCTGTTCCAGGGCCCACACAAAGTCACACAGAGCTTCTTGCCACCCGGCTGGGAAATGAGGATAGCGCCA
AACGGCCGGCCCTTCTTCATTGATCATAACACAAAGACTACAACCTGGGAAGATCCACGTTTGAAATTTC
CAGTACATATGCGGTCAAAGACATCTTTAAACCCCAATGACCTTGGCCCCCTTCCTCCTGGCTGGGAAGA
AAGAATTCACTTGGATGGCCGAACGTTTTATATTGATCATAATAGCAAAATTACTCAGTGGGAAGACCCA
AGACTGCAGAACCCAGCTATTACTGGTCCGGCTGTCCCTTACTCCAGAGAATTTAAGCAGAAATATGACT
ACTTCAGGAAGAAATTAAAGAAACCTGCTGATATCCCCAATAGGTTTGAAATGAAACTTCACAGAAATAA
CATATTTGAAGAGTCCTATCGGAGAATTATGTCCGTGAAAAGACCAGATGTCCTAAAAGCTAGACTGTGG
ATTGAGTTTGAATCAGAGAAAGGTCTTGACTATGGGGGTGTGGCCAGAGAATGGTTCTTCTTACTGTCCA
AAGAGATGTTCAACCCCTACTACGGCCTCTTTGAGTACTCTGCCACGGACAACTACACCCTTCAGATCAA
CCCTAATTCAGGCCTCTGTAATGAGGATCATTTGTCCTACTTCACTTTTATTGGAAGAGTTGCTGGTCTG
GCCGTATTTCATGGGAAGCTCTTAGATGGTTTCTTCATTAGACCATTTTACAAGATGATGTTGGGAAAGC
AGATAACCCTGAATGACATGGAATCTGTGGATAGTGAATATTACAACTCTTTGAAATGGATCCTGGAGAA
TGACCCTACTGAGCTGGACCTCATGTTCTGCATAGACGAAGAAAACTTTGGACAGACATATCAAGTGGAT
TTGAAGCCCAATGGGTCAGAAATAATGGTCACAAATGAAAACAAAAGGGAATATATCGACTTAGTCATCC
AGTGGAGATTTGTGAACAGGGTCCAGAAGCAGATGAACGCCTTCTTGGAGGGATTCACAGAACTACTTCC
TATTGATTTGATTAAAATTTTTGATGAAAATGAGCTGGAGTTGCTCATGTGCGGCCTCGGTGATGTGGAT
GTGAATGACTGGAGACAGCATTCTATTTACAAGAACGGCTACTGCCCAAACCACCCCGTCATTCAGTGGT
TCTGGAAGGCTGTGCTACTCATGGACGCCGAAAAGCGTATCCGGTTACTGCAGTTTGTCACAGGGACATC
GCGAGTACCTATGAATGGATTTGCCGAACTTTATGGTTCCAATGGTCCTCAGCTATTTACAATAGAGCAA
TGGGGCAGTCCTGAGAAACTGCCCAGAGCTCACACATGCTTTAATCGCCTTGACTTACCTCCATATGAAA
CCTTTGAAGATTTACGAGAGAAACTTCTCATGGCCGTGGAAAATGCTCAAGGATTTGAAGGGGTGGATTA
AGCGGCCGCACTCGAGCACCACCACCACCACCACTGAGATCCGGCTGCTAACAAAGCCCGAAAGGAAGCT
GAGTTGGCTGCTGCCACCGCTGAGCAATAACTAGCATAACCCCTTGGGGCCTCTAAACGGGTCTTGAGGG
GTTTTTTGCTGAAAGGAGGAACTATATCCGGATTGGCGAATGGG
